>Addgene plasmid #101635 | pRSM32.2 | depositor full sequence | sequence record 191734 | Full Sequence
AGCTGGCTAGCGTTTGCCACCATGTCAGTGATAAAGAGCGTCATGAAAATTAAGCTGCATATGGACGGCA
TCGTGAACGGTCACAAATTCATGATCACCGGTGAGGGGGAAGGCAAGCCATTTGAGGGGACTCATACCAT
TATCCTGAAGGTGAAGGAAGGAGGACCACTGCCTTTCGCATATGATATCCTCACTACAGCCTTTCAGTAC
GGCAATCGGGTCTTCACAAAATATCCCAAGGATATTCCTGACTACTTCAAACAGTCATTCCCGGAGGGCT
ACAGTTGGGAGCGGTCCATGACCTTTGAGGATCAGGGCGTGTGTACCGTGACCTCTGACATCAAACTGGA
AGGAGACTATTTCACCTACGATATCAGGTTTCACGGAGTCAATTTCCCCGCCGGCGGTCCCGTCATGCAG
AAAAAGACTCTGCGGTGGGAACCAAGCACCGAGAACATGTACGTGCGAGACGGCGTGCTGGTAGGCGAGG
TGGAGAGAACTCTGCTGCTGGAGGGCAATAAACATCACCGCTGTAACTTCAGAACAACTTACAAAGCAAA
GAAAGAAGTAGTCCTGCCAGAATACCACTTTGTTGACCACCGGATAGAGATCTTGGGGCATGACAAGGAC
TATAACAATGTGGTTGTGTATGAAAACGCAGTGGCTCGGCAACAGGCCTCTACCCTGCCAAGCAAGGCGA
AGTAGCGCGCCCTCGACTGTGCCTTCTAGTTGCCAGCCATCTGTTGTTTGCCCCTCCCCCGTGCCTTCCT
TGACCCTGGAAGGTGCCACTCCCACTGTCCTTTCCTAATAAAATGAGGAAATTGCATCGCATTGTCTGAG
TAGGTGTCATTCTATTCTGGGGGGTGGGGTGGGGCAGGACAGCAAGGGGGAGGATTGGGAAGACAATAGC
AGGCATGCTGGGGATGCGGTGGGCTCTATGGCTTCTGAGGCGGAAAGAACCAGCTGGGGCTCTAGGGGGT
ATCCCC
[124 nt withheld, positions 987-1110]
C
[91 nt withheld, positions 1112-1202]
A
[49 nt withheld, positions 1204-1252]
CCTTTGACGTTGGAGTCCACGTTCTTT
[37 nt withheld, positions 1280-1316]
ACCCTATCTCGGTCTATTCTTTTGATTTATAAGGGATTTTGCCGATTTCGGCCTATTGGTTAAAAAATGA
GCTGATTTAACAAAAATTTAACGCGAATTAATTCTGTGGAATGTGTGTCAGTTAGGGTGTGGAAAGTCCC
CAGGCTCCCCAGCAGGCAGAAGTATGCAAAGCATGCATCTCAATTAGTCAGCAACCAGGTGTGGAAAGTC
CCCAGGCTCCCCAGCAGGCAGAAGTATGCAAAGCATGCATCTCAATTAGTCAGCAACCATAGTCCCGCCC
CTAACTCCGCCCATCCCGCCCCTAACTCCGCCCAGTTCCGCCCATTCTCCGCCCCATGGCTGACTAATTT
TTTTTATTTATGCAGAGGCCGAGGCCGCCTCTGCCTCTGAGCTATTCCAGAAGTAGTGAGGAGGCTTTTT
TGGAGGCCTAGGCTTTTGCAAAAAGCTCCCGGGAGCTTGTATATCCATTTTCGGATCTGATCAGCACGTG
ATGAAAAAGCCTGAACTCACCGCGACGTCTGTCGAGAAGTTTCTGATCGAAAAGTTCGACAGCGTCTCCG
ACCTGATGCAGCTCTCGGAGGGCGAAGAATCTCGTGCTTTCAGCTTCGATGTAGGAGGGCGTGGATATGT
CCTGCGGGTAAATAGCTGCGCCGATGGTTTCTACAAAGATCGTTATGTTTATCGGCACTTTGCATCGGCC
GCGCTCCCGATTCCGGAAGTGCTTGACATTGGGGAATTCAGCGAGAGCCTGACCTATTGCATCTCCCGCC
GTGCACAGGGTGTCACGTTGCAAGACCTGCCTGAAACCGAACTGCCCGCTGTTCTGCAGCCGGTCGCGGA
GGCCATGGATGCGATCGCTGCGGCCGATCTTAGCCAGACGAGCGGGTTCGGCCCATTCGGACCGCAAGGA
ATCGGTCAATACACTACATGGCGTGATTTCATATGCGCGATTGCTGATCCCCATGTGTATCACTGGCAAA
CTGTGATGGACGACACCGTCAGTGCGTCCGTCGCGCAGGCTCTCGATGAGCTGATGCTTTGGGCCGAGGA
CTGCCCCGAAGTCCGGCACCTCGTGCACGCGGATTTCGGCTCCAACAATGTCCTGACGGACAATGGCCGC
ATAACAGCGGTCATTGACTGGAGCGAGGCGATGTTCGGGGATTCCCAATACGAGGTCGCCAACATCTTCT
TCTGGAGGCCGTGGTTGGCTTGTATGGAGCAGCAGACGCGCTACTTCGAGCGGAGGCATCCGGAGCTTGC
AGGATCGCCGCGGCTCCGGGCGTATATGCTCCGCATTGGTCTTGACCAACTCTATCAGAGCTTGGTTGAC
GGCAATTTCGATGATGCAGCTTGGGCGCAGGGTCGATGCGACGCAATCGTCCGATCCGGAGCCGGGACTG
TCGGGCGTACACAAATCGCCCGCAGAAGCGCGGCCGTCTGGACCGATGGCTGTGTAGAAGTACTCGCCGA
TAGTGGAAACCGACGCCCCAGCACTCGTCCGAGGGCAAAGGAATAGCACGTGCTACGAGATTTCGATTCC
ACCGCCGCCTTCTATGAAAGGTTGGGCTTCGGAATCGTTTTCCGGGACGCCGGCTGGATGATCCTCCAGC
GCGGGGATCTCATGCTGGAGTTCTTCGCCCACCCCAACTTGTTTATTGCAGCTTATAATGGTTACAAATA
AAGCAATAGCATCACAAATTTCACAAATAAAGCATTTTTTTCACTGCATTCTAGTTGTGGTTTGTCCAAA
CTCATCAATGTATCTTATCATGTCTGTATACCGTCGACCTCTAGCTAGAGCTTGGCGTAATCATGGTCAT
AGCTGTTTCCTGTGTGAAATTGTTATCCGCTCACAATTCCACACAACATACGAGCCGGAAGCATAAAGTG
TAAAGCCTGGGGTGCCTAATGAGTGAGCTAACTCACATTAATTGCGTTGCGCTCACTGCCCGCTTTCCAG
TCGGGAAACCTGTCGTGCCAGCTGCATTAATGAATCGGCCAACGCGCGGGGAGAGGCGGTTTGCGTATTG
GGCGCTCTTCCGCTTCCTCGCTCACTGACTCGCTGCGCTCGGTCGTTCGGCTGCGGCGAGCGGTATCAGC
TCACTCAAAGGCGGTAATACGGTTATCCACAGAATCAGGGGATAACGCAGGAAAGAACATGTGAGCAAAA
GGCCAGCAAAAGGCCAGGAACCGTAAAAAGGCCGCGTTGCTGGCGTTTTTCCATAGGCTCCGCCCCCCTG
ACGAGCATCACAAAAATCGACGCTCAAGTCAGAGGTGGCGAAACCCGACAGGACTATAAAGATACCAGGC
GTTTCCCCCTGGAAGCTCCCTCGTGCGCTCTCCTGTTCCGACCCTGCCGCTTACCGGATACCTGTCCGCC
TTTCTCCCTTCGGGAAGCGTGGCGCTTTCTCATAGCTCACGCTGTAGGTATCTCAGTTCGGTGTAGGTCG
TTCGCTCCAAGCTGGGCTGTGTGCACGAACCCCCCGTTCAGCCCGACCGCTGCGCCTTATCCGGTAACTA
TCGTCTTGAGTCCAACCCGGTAAGACACGACTTATCGCCACTGGCAGCAGCCACTGGTAACAGGATTAGC
AGAGCGAGGTATGTAGGCGGTGCTACAGAGTTCTTGAAGTGGTGGCCTAACTACGGCTACACTAGAAGAA
CAGTATTTGGTATCTGCGCTCTGCTGAAGCCAGTTACCTTCGGAAAAAGAGTTGGTAGCTCTTGATCCGG
CAAACAAACCACCGCTGGTAGCGGTTTTTTTGTTTGCAAGCAGCAGATTACGCGCAGAAAAAAAGGATCT
CAAGAAGATCCTTTGATCTTTTCTACGGGGTCTGACGCTCAGTGGAACGAAAACTCACGTTAAGGGATTT
TGGTCATGAGATTATCAAAAAGGATCTTCACCTAGATCCTTTTAAATTAAAAATGAAGTTTTAAATCAAT
CTAAAGTATATATGAGTAAACTTGGTCTGACAGTTACCAATGCTTAATCAGTGAGGCACCTATCTCAGCG
ATCTGTCTATTTCGTTCATCCATAGTTGCCTGACTCCCCGTCGTGTAGATAACTACGATACGGGAGGGCT
TACCATCTGGCCCCAGTGCTGCAATGATACCGCGAGACCCACGCTCACCGGCTCCAGATTTATCAGCAAT
AAACCAGCCAGCCGGAAGGGCCGAGCGCAGAAGTGGTCCTGCAACTTTATCCGCCTCCATCCAGTCTATT
AATTGTTGCCGGGAAGCTAGAGTAAGTAGTTCGCCAGTTAATAGTTTGCGCAACGTTGTTGCCATTGCTA
CAGGCATCGTGGTGTCACGCTCGTCGTTTGGTATGGCTTCATTCAGCTCCGGTTCCCAACGATCAAGGCG
AGTTACATGATCCCCCATGTTGTGCAAAAAAGCGGTTAGCTCCTTCGGTCCTCCGATCGTTGTCAGAAGT
AAGTTGGCCGCAGTGTTATCACTCATGGTTATGGCAGCACTGCATAATTCTCTTACTGTCATGCCATCCG
TAAGATGCTTTTCTGTGACTGGTGAGTACTCAACCAAGTCATTCTGAGAATAGTGTATGCGGCGACCGAG
TTGCTCTTGCCCGGCGTCAATACGGGATAATACCGCGCCACATAGCAGAACTTTAAAAGTGCTCATCATT
GGAAAACGTTCTTCGGGGCGAAAACTCTCAAGGATCTTACCGCTGTTGAGATCCAGTTCGATGTAACCCA
CTCGTGCACCCAACTGATCTTCAGCATCTTTTACTTTCACCAGCGTTTCTGGGTGAGCAAAAACAGGAAG
GCAAAATGCCGCAAAAAAGGGAATAAGGGCGACACGGAAATGTTGAATACTCATACTCTTCCTTTTTCAA
TATTATTGAAGCATTTATCAGGGTTATTGTCTCATGAGCGGATACATATTTGTTTTCTAAATACATTCAA
ATATGTATCCGCTCATATAAACAAATAGGGGTTCCGCGCACATTTCCCCGAAAAGTGCCACCTGACGTCG
ACGGATCGGGAGATCTCCCGATCCCCTATGGTGCACTCTCAGTACAATCTGCTCTGATGCCGCATAGTTA
AGCCAGTATCTGCTCCCTGCTTGTGTGTTGGAGGTCGCTGAGTAGTGCGCGAGCAAAATTTAAGCTACAA
CAAGGCAAGGCTTGACCGACAATTGCATGAAGAATCTGCTTAGGGTTAGGCGTTTTGCGCTGCTTCGCGA
TGTACGGGCCAGATATACGCGTTGACATTGATTATTGACTAGTTATTAATAGTAATCAATTACGGGGTCA
TTAGTTCATAGCCCATATATGGAGTTCCGCGTTACATAACTTACGGTAAATGGCCCGCCTGGCTGACCGC
CCAACGACCCCCGCCCATTGACGTCAATAATGACGTATGTTCCCATAGTAACGCCAATAGGGACTTTCCA
TTGACGTCAATGGGTGGAGTATTTACGGTAAACTGCCCACTTGGCAGTACATCAAGTGTATCATATGCCA
AGTACGCCCCCTATTGACGTCAATGACGGTAAATGGCCCGCCTGGCATTATGCCCAGTACATGACCTTAT
GGGACTTTCCTACTTGGCAGTACATCTACGTATTAGTCATCGCTATTACCATGGTGATGCGGTTTTGGCA
GTACATCAATGGGCGTGGATAGCGGTTTGACTCACGGGGATTTCCAAGTCTCCACCCCATTGACGTCAAT
GGGAGTTTGTTTTGGCACCAAAATCAACGGGACTTTCCAAAATGTCGTAACAACTCCGCCCCATTGACGC
AAATGGGCGGTAGGCGTGTACGGTGGGAGGTCTATATAAGCAGAGCTCTCTGGCTAACTAGAGAACCCAC
TGCTTACTGGCTTATCGAAATTAATACGACTCACTATAGGGAGACCCA
Features (pLannotate 1.2.2; 22 found; start..end, strand, type, name):
     22..702     +  CDS            meleCFP: meleCFP is a basic (constitutively fluorescent) cyan fluorescent protein published in 2008, derived from Mycedium elephantotus.
    717..941     +  polyA_signal   bGH poly(A) signal: bovine growth hormone polyadenylation signal
    945..966     +  promoter       SV40 promoter (fragment): SV40 enhancer and early promoter
    987..1415    +  rep_origin     f1 ori (sequence partly withheld): f1 bacteriophage origin of replication; arrow indicates direction of (+) strand synthesis
   1429..1758    +  promoter       SV40 promoter: SV40 enhancer and early promoter
   1807..2832    +  CDS            HygR: aminoglycoside phosphotransferase from E. coli; aph(4)-Ia; confers resistance to hygromycin
   2842..2967    +  CDS            ble (fragment): BLE_KLEPN - Experimental evidence at protein level: Swiss-Prot protein existence level 1. Binding protein with a strong affinity to the bleomycin family of antibiotics. Binds to CL990; an antimitotic-antibiotic compound. From Klebsiella pneumoniae.
   2962..3083    +  polyA_signal   SV40 poly(A) signal: SV40 polyadenylation signal
   3156..3172    -  protein_bind   lac operator: The lac repressor binds to the lac operator to inhibit transcription in E. coli. This inhibition can be relieved by adding lactose or isopropyl-β-D-thiogalactopyranoside (IPTG). lac repressor encoded by lacI
   3180..3210    -  promoter       lac promoter: promoter for the E. coli lac operon
   3225..3246    -  protein_bind   CAP binding site: CAP binding activates transcription in the presence of cAMP. E. coli catabolite activator protein
   3259..3351    -  CDS            lacI (fragment): lac repressor; lacI; The lac repressor binds to the lac operator to inhibit transcription in E. coli. This inhibition can be relieved by adding lactose or isopropyl-β-D-thiogalactopyranoside (IPTG).
   3534..4119    -  rep_origin     ori: high-copy-number ColE1/pMB1/pBR322/pUC origin of replication
   4290..5150    -  CDS            AmpR: β-lactamase; bla; confers resistance to ampicillin, carbenicillin, and related antibiotics
   5151..5214    -  promoter       AmpR promoter: bla
   5219..5252    +  promoter       AmpR promoter (fragment): bla
   5253..5274    -  promoter       AmpR promoter (fragment): bla
   5333..5385    -  misc_feature   bom (fragment): basis of mobility region from pBR322
   5540..5919    +  enhancer       CMV enhancer: human cytomegalovirus immediate early enhancer
   5920..6123    +  promoter       CMV promoter: human cytomegalovirus (CMV) immediate early promoter
   6119..6152    +  LTR            5' LTR (truncated) (fragment): truncated 5' long terminal repeat (LTR) from HIV-1
   6168..6186    +  promoter       T7 promoter: promoter for bacteriophage T7 RNA polymerase
