>Addgene plasmid #101635 | pRSM32.2 | addgene full sequence | sequence record 194899 | Addgene NGS Result
CAAGCTGGCTAGCGTTTGCCACCATGTCAGTGATAAAGAGCGTCATGAAAATTAAGCTGCATATGGACGG
CATCGTGAACGGTCACAAATTCATGATCACCGGTGAGGGGGAAGGCAAGCCATTTGAGGGGACTCATACC
ATTATCCTGAAGGTGAAGGAAGGAGGACCACTGCCTTTCGCATATGATATCCTCACTACAGCCTTTCAGT
ACGGCAATCGGGTCTTCACAAAATATCCCAAGGATATTCCTGACTACTTCAAACAGTCATTCCCGGAGGG
CTACAGTTGGGAGCGGTCCATGACCTTTGAGGATCAGGGCGTGTGTACCGTGACCTCTGACATCAAACTG
GAAGGAGACTATTTCACCTACGATATCAGGTTTCACGGAGTCAATTTCCCCGCCGGCGGTCCCGTCATGC
AGAAAAAGACTCTGCGGTGGGAACCAAGCACCGAGAACATGTACGTGCGAGACGGCGTGCTGGTAGGCGA
GGTGGAGAGAACTCTGCTGCTGGAGGGCAATAAACATCACCGCTGTAACTTCAGAACAACTTACAAAGCA
AAGAAAGAAGTAGTCCTGCCAGAATACCACTTTGTTGACCACCGGATAGAGATCTTGGGGCATGACAAGG
ACTATAACAATGTGGTTGTGTATGAAAACGCAGTGGCTCGGCAACAGGCCTCTACCCTGCCAAGCAAGGC
GAAGTAGCGCGCCCTCGACTGTGCCTTCTAGTTGCCAGCCATCTGTTGTTTGCCCCTCCCCCGTGCCTTC
CTTGACCCTGGAAGGTGCCACTCCCACTGTCCTTTCCTAATAAAATGAGGAAATTGCATCGCATTGTCTG
AGTAGGTGTCATTCTATTCTGGGGGGTGGGGTGGGGCAGGACAGCAAGGGGGAGGATTGGGAAGACAATA
GCAGGCATGCTGGGGATGCGGTGGGCTCTATGGCTTCTGAGGCGGAAAGAACCAGCTGGGGCTCTAGGGG
GTATCCCC
[124 nt withheld, positions 989-1112]
C
[91 nt withheld, positions 1114-1204]
A
[49 nt withheld, positions 1206-1254]
CCTTTGACGTTGGAGTCCACGTTCTTT
[37 nt withheld, positions 1282-1318]
ACCCTATCTCGGTCTATTCTTTTGATTTATAAGGGATTTTGCCGATTTCGGCCTATTGGTTAAAAAATGA
GCTGATTTAACAAAAATTTAACGCGAATTAATTCTGTGGAATGTGTGTCAGTTAGGGTGTGGAAAGTCCC
CAGGCTCCCCAGCAGGCAGAAGTATGCAAAGCATGCATCTCAATTAGTCAGCAACCAGGTGTGGAAAGTC
CCCAGGCTCCCCAGCAGGCAGAAGTATGCAAAGCATGCATCTCAATTAGTCAGCAACCATAGTCCCGCCC
CTAACTCCGCCCATCCCGCCCCTAACTCCGCCCAGTTCCGCCCATTCTCCGCCCCATGGCTGACTAATTT
TTTTTATTTATGCAGAGGCCGAGGCCGCCTCTGCCTCTGAGCTATTCCAGAAGTAGTGAGGAGGCTTTTT
TGGAGGCCTAGGCTTTTGCAAAAAGCTCCCGGGAGCTTGTATATCCATTTTCGGATCTGATCAGCACGTG
ATGAAAAAGCCTGAACTCACCGCGACGTCTGTCGAGAAGTTTCTGATCGAAAAGTTCGACAGCGTCTCCG
ACCTGATGCAGCTCTCGGAGGGCGAAGAATCTCGTGCTTTCAGCTTCGATGTAGGAGGGCGTGGATATGT
CCTGCGGGTAAATAGCTGCGCCGATGGTTTCTACAAAGATCGTTATGTTTATCGGCACTTTGCATCGGCC
GCGCTCCCGATTCCGGAAGTGCTTGACATTGGGGAATTCAGCGAGAGCCTGACCTATTGCATCTCCCGCC
GTGCACAGGGTGTCACGTTGCAAGACCTGCCTGAAACCGAACTGCCCGCTGTTCTGCAGCCGGTCGCGGA
GGCCATGGATGCGATCGCTGCGGCCGATCTTAGCCAGACGAGCGGGTTCGGCCCATTCGGACCGCAAGGA
ATCGGTCAATACACTACATGGCGTGATTTCATATGCGCGATTGCTGATCCCCATGTGTATCACTGGCAAA
CTGTGATGGACGACACCGTCAGTGCGTCCGTCGCGCAGGCTCTCGATGAGCTGATGCTTTGGGCCGAGGA
CTGCCCCGAAGTCCGGCACCTCGTGCACGCGGATTTCGGCTCCAACAATGTCCTGACGGACAATGGCCGC
ATAACAGCGGTCATTGACTGGAGCGAGGCGATGTTCGGGGATTCCCAATACGAGGTCGCCAACATCTTCT
TCTGGAGGCCGTGGTTGGCTTGTAGAGCAGCAGACGCGCTACTTCGAGCGGAGGCATCCGGAGCTTGCAG
GATCGCCGCGGCTCCGGGCGTATATGCTCCGCATTGGTCTTGACCAACTCTATCAGAGCTTGGTTGACGG
CAATTTCGATGATGCAGCTTGGGCGCAGGGTCGATGCGACGCAATCGTCCGATCCGGAGCCGGGACTGTC
GGGCGTACACAAATCGCCCGCAGAAGCGCGGCCGTCTGGACCGATGGCTGTGTAGAAGTACTCGCCGATA
GTGGAAACCGACGCCCCAGCACTCGTCCGAGGGCAAAGGAATAGCACGTGCTACGAGATTTCGATTCCAC
CGCCGCCTTCTATGAAAGGTTGGGCTTCGGAATCGTTTTCCGGGACGCCGGCTGGATGATCCTCCAGCGC
GGGGATCTCATGCTGGAGTTCTTCGCCCACCCCAACTTGTTTATTGCAGCTTATAATGGTTACAAATAAA
GCAATAGCATCACAAATTTCACAAATAAAGCATTTTTTTCACTGCATTCTAGTTGTGGTTTGTCCAAACT
CATCAATGTATCTTATCATGTCTGTATACCGTCGACCTCTAGCTAGAGCTTGGCGTAATCATGGTCATAG
CTGTTTCCTGTGTGAAATTGTTATCCGCTCACAATTCCACACAACATACGAGCCGGAAGCATAAAGTGTA
AAGCCTGGGGTGCCTAATGAGTGAGCTAACTCACATTAATTGCGTTGCGCTCACTGCCCGCTTTCCAGTC
GGGAAACCTGTCGTGCCAGCTGCATTAATGAATCGGCCAACGCGCGGGGAGAGGCGGTTTGCGTATTGGG
CGCTCTTCCGCTTCCTCGCTCACTGACTCGCTGCGCTCGGTCGTTCGGCTGCGGCGAGCGGTATCAGCTC
ACTCAAAGGCGGTAATACGGTTATCCACAGAATCAGGGGATAACGCAGGAAAGAACATGTGAGCAAAAGG
CCAGCAAAAGGCCAGGAACCGTAAAAAGGCCGCGTTGCTGGCGTTTTTCCATAGGCTCCGCCCCCCTGAC
GAGCATCACAAAAATCGACGCTCAAGTCAGAGGTGGCGAAACCCGACAGGACTATAAAGATACCAGGCGT
TTCCCCCTGGAAGCTCCCTCGTGCGCTCTCCTGTTCCGACCCTGCCGCTTACCGGATACCTGTCCGCCTT
TCTCCCTTCGGGAAGCGTGGCGCTTTCTCATAGCTCACGCTGTAGGTATCTCAGTTCGGTGTAGGTCGTT
CGCTCCAAGCTGGGCTGTGTGCACGAACCCCCCGTTCAGCCCGACCGCTGCGCCTTATCCGGTAACTATC
GTCTTGAGTCCAACCCGGTAAGACACGACTTATCGCCACTGGCAGCAGCCACTGGTAACAGGATTAGCAG
AGCGAGGTATGTAGGCGGTGCTACAGAGTTCTTGAAGTGGTGGCCTAACTACGGCTACACTAGAAGAACA
GTATTTGGTATCTGCGCTCTGCTGAAGCCAGTTACCTTCGGAAAAAGAGTTGGTAGCTCTTGATCCGGCA
AACAAACCACCGCTGGTAGCGGTGGTTTTTTTGTTTGCAAGCAGCAGATTACGCGCAGAAAAAAAGGATC
TCAAGAAGATCCTTTGATCTTTTCTACGGGGTCTGACGCTCAGTGGAACGAAAACTCACGTTAAGGGATT
TTGGTCATGAGATTATCAAAAAGGATCTTCACCTAGATCCTTTTAAATTAAAAATGAAGTTTTAAATCAA
TCTAAAGTATATATGAGTAAACTTGGTCTGACAGTTACCAATGCTTAATCAGTGAGGCACCTATCTCAGC
GATCTGTCTATTTCGTTCATCCATAGTTGCCTGACTCCCCGTCGTGTAGATAACTACGATACGGGAGGGC
TTACCATCTGGCCCCAGTGCTGCAATGATACCGCGAGACCCACGCTCACCGGCTCCAGATTTATCAGCAA
TAAACCAGCCAGCCGGAAGGGCCGAGCGCAGAAGTGGTCCTGCAACTTTATCCGCCTCCATCCAGTCTAT
TAATTGTTGCCGGGAAGCTAGAGTAAGTAGTTCGCCAGTTAATAGTTTGCGCAACGTTGTTGCCATTGCT
ACAGGCATCGTGGTGTCACGCTCGTCGTTTGGTATGGCTTCATTCAGCTCCGGTTCCCAACGATCAAGGC
GAGTTACATGATCCCCCATGTTGTGCAAAAAAGCGGTTAGCTCCTTCGGTCCTCCGATCGTTGTCAGAAG
TAAGTTGGCCGCAGTGTTATCACTCATGGTTATGGCAGCACTGCATAATTCTCTTACTGTCATGCCATCC
GTAAGATGCTTTTCTGTGACTGGTGAGTACTCAACCAAGTCATTCTGAGAATAGTGTATGCGGCGACCGA
GTTGCTCTTGCCCGGCGTCAATACGGGATAATACCGCGCCACATAGCAGAACTTTAAAAGTGCTCATCAT
TGGAAAACGTTCTTCGGGGCGAAAACTCTCAAGGATCTTACCGCTGTTGAGATCCAGTTCGATGTAACCC
ACTCGTGCACCCAACTGATCTTCAGCATCTTTTACTTTCACCAGCGTTTCTGGGTGAGCAAAAACAGGAA
GGCAAAATGCCGCAAAAAAGGGAATAAGGGCGACACGGAAATGTTGAATACTCATACTCTTCCTTTTTCA
ATATTATTGAAGCATTTATCAGGGTTATTGTCTCATGAGCGGATACATATTTGAATGTATTTAGAAAAAT
AAACAAATAGGGGTTCCGCGCACATTTCCCCGAAAAGTGCCACCTGACGTCGACGGATCGGGAGATCTCC
CGATCCCCTATGGTGCACTCTCAGTACAATCTGCTCTGATGCCGCATAGTTAAGCCAGTATCTGCTCCCT
GCTTGTGTGTTGGAGGTCGCTGAGTAGTGCGCGAGCAAAATTTAAGCTACAACAAGGCAAGGCTTGACCG
ACAATTGCATGAAGAATCTGCTTAGGGTTAGGCGTTTTGCGCTGCTTCGCGATGTACGGGCCAGATATAC
GCGTTGACATTGATTATTGACTAGTTATTAATAGTAATCAATTACGGGGTCATTAGTTCATAGCCCATAT
ATGGAGTTCCGCGTTACATAACTTACGGTAAATGGCCCGCCTGGCTGACCGCCCAACGACCCCCGCCCAT
TGACGTCAATAATGACGTATGTTCCCATAGTAACGCCAATAGGGACTTTCCATTGACGTCAATGGGTGGA
GTATTTACGGTAAACTGCCCACTTGGCAGTACATCAAGTGTATCATATGCCAAGTACGCCCCCTATTGAC
GTCAATGACGGTAAATGGCCCGCCTGGCATTATGCCCAGTACATGACCTTATGGGACTTTCCTACTTGGC
AGTACATCTACGTATTAGTCATCGCTATTACCATGGTGATGCGGTTTTGGCAGTACATCAATGGGCGTGG
ATAGCGGTTTGACTCACGGGGATTTCCAAGTCTCCACCCCATTGACGTCAATGGGAGTTTGTTTTGGCAC
CAAAATCAACGGGACTTTCCAAAATGTCGTAACAACTCCGCCCCATTGACGCAAATGGGCGGTAGGCGTG
TACGGTGGGAGGTCTATATAAGCAGAGCTCTCTGGCTAACTAGAGAACCCACTGCTTACTGGCTTATCGA
AATTAATACGACTCACTATAGGGAGACC
Features (pLannotate 1.2.2; 20 found; start..end, strand, type, name):
     24..704     +  CDS            meleCFP: meleCFP is a basic (constitutively fluorescent) cyan fluorescent protein published in 2008, derived from Mycedium elephantotus.
    719..943     +  polyA_signal   bGH poly(A) signal: bovine growth hormone polyadenylation signal
    947..968     +  promoter       SV40 promoter (fragment): SV40 enhancer and early promoter
    989..1417    +  rep_origin     f1 ori (sequence partly withheld): f1 bacteriophage origin of replication; arrow indicates direction of (+) strand synthesis
   1431..1760    +  promoter       SV40 promoter: SV40 enhancer and early promoter
   1809..2832    +  CDS            HygR: aminoglycoside phosphotransferase from E. coli; aph(4)-Ia; confers resistance to hygromycin
   2842..2967    +  CDS            ble (fragment): BLE_KLEPN - Experimental evidence at protein level: Swiss-Prot protein existence level 1. Binding protein with a strong affinity to the bleomycin family of antibiotics. Binds to CL990; an antimitotic-antibiotic compound. From Klebsiella pneumoniae.
   2962..3083    +  polyA_signal   SV40 poly(A) signal: SV40 polyadenylation signal
   3156..3172    -  protein_bind   lac operator: The lac repressor binds to the lac operator to inhibit transcription in E. coli. This inhibition can be relieved by adding lactose or isopropyl-β-D-thiogalactopyranoside (IPTG). lac repressor encoded by lacI
   3180..3210    -  promoter       lac promoter: promoter for the E. coli lac operon
   3225..3246    -  protein_bind   CAP binding site: CAP binding activates transcription in the presence of cAMP. E. coli catabolite activator protein
   3259..3351    -  CDS            lacI (fragment): lac repressor; lacI; The lac repressor binds to the lac operator to inhibit transcription in E. coli. This inhibition can be relieved by adding lactose or isopropyl-β-D-thiogalactopyranoside (IPTG).
   3534..4122    -  rep_origin     ori: high-copy-number ColE1/pMB1/pBR322/pUC origin of replication
   4293..5153    -  CDS            AmpR: β-lactamase; bla; confers resistance to ampicillin, carbenicillin, and related antibiotics
   5154..5258    -  promoter       AmpR promoter: bla
   5317..5369    -  misc_feature   bom (fragment): basis of mobility region from pBR322
   5524..5903    +  enhancer       CMV enhancer: human cytomegalovirus immediate early enhancer
   5904..6107    +  promoter       CMV promoter: human cytomegalovirus (CMV) immediate early promoter
   6103..6136    +  LTR            5' LTR (truncated) (fragment): truncated 5' long terminal repeat (LTR) from HIV-1
   6152..6170    +  promoter       T7 promoter: promoter for bacteriophage T7 RNA polymerase
