[The description below was written by a language model from this plasmid's Addgene catalogue record and pLannotate feature annotations shown in this document.]
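Description:
pRSM32.2 is a mammalian expression plasmid of about 6.2 kb, built on the pUB2.1 backbone, that expresses the fluorescent protein Rosmarinus. It is maintained in E. coli as a high-copy plasmid through a ColE1/pUC-type origin and is selected with ampicillin via the β-lactamase gene and its own promoter. An f1 phage origin is also present, along with remnants of the lac promoter/operator region that are typical leftovers of the cloning backbone.

The 678 bp Rosmarinus coding sequence, inserted by ligation-independent cloning, sits downstream of the human cytomegalovirus immediate-early enhancer and promoter and is followed by the bovine growth hormone polyadenylation signal, giving strong constitutive expression in transfected mammalian cells. A T7 promoter lies between the CMV promoter and the open reading frame, which could allow in vitro transcription. The automated annotation labels the reading frame as meleCFP, a cyan fluorescent protein from the coral Mycedium elephantotus. This presumably reflects sequence similarity to the closest database entry, but the record does not state how the two proteins are related. A second cassette places a hygromycin resistance gene under the SV40 early promoter with an SV40 polyadenylation signal, which should permit selection of stably transfected cells. The short bleomycin-resistance, lacI and HIV-1 LTR fragments annotated nearby appear to be non-functional fragments or chance matches.

The depositor and repository sequences differ slightly in length, mainly around the AmpR promoter, but share the same architecture. The associated publication compares blue-shifted GFP homologues with EGFP for brightness under two-photon excitation, so the plasmid is suited to expressing Rosmarinus in mammalian cells for fluorescence imaging.
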