Addgene plasmid #101635: pRSM32.2
Purpose: Encodes the fluorescent protein Rosmarinus under a CMV promoter.
Depositing lab: Thomas Hughes. Depositing organization: Montana State University. Publication: Blue-Shifted Green Fluorescent Protein Homologues Are Brighter than Enhanced Green Fluorescent Protein under Two-Photon Excitation. Molina RS, Tran TM, Campbell RE, Lambert GG, Salih A, Shaner NC, Hughes TE, Drobizhev M. J Phys Chem Lett. 2017 Jun 15;8(12):2548-2554. doi: 10.1021/acs.jpclett.7b00960. Epub 2017 May 25. PubMed 28530831.
Backbone
  Vector backbone: pUB2.1
  Vector type: Mammalian Expression
Growth in bacteria
  Bacterial resistance: Ampicillin, 100 μg/mL
  Growth temperature: 37°C
  Growth strain: DH5alpha
  Copy number: High Copy
Gene/Insert
  Gene/Insert name: Rosmarinus
  Insert size (bp): 678
  Promoter: CMV
  Cloning method: Ligation Independent Cloning
  Sequencing primers: 5′ unknown
Terms and licenses: Academic/Nonprofit Terms; Industry Terms: Not Available to Industry
How to cite: pRSM32.2 was a gift from Thomas Hughes (Addgene plasmid # 101635 ; http://n2t.net/addgene:101635 ; RRID:Addgene_101635)
