>Addgene plasmid #101635 | pRSM32.2 | depositor partial sequence | sequence record 191735 | Rosmarinus
TCAGTGATAAAGAGCGTCATGAAAATTAAGCTGCATATGGACGGCATCGTGAACGGTCACAAATTCATGA
TCACCGGTGAGGGGGAAGGCAAGCCATTTGAGGGGACTCATACCATTATCCTGAAGGTGAAGGAAGGAGG
ACCACTGCCTTTCGCATATGATATCCTCACTACAGCCTTTCAGTACGGCAATCGGGTCTTCACAAAATAT
CCCAAGGATATTCCTGACTACTTCAAACAGTCATTCCCGGAGGGCTACAGTTGGGAGCGGTCCATGACCT
TTGAGGATCAGGGCGTGTGTACCGTGACCTCTGACATCAAACTGGAAGGAGACTATTTCACCTACGATAT
CAGGTTTCACGGAGTCAATTTCCCCGCCGGCGGTCCCGTCATGCAGAAAAAGACTCTGCGGTGGGAACCA
AGCACCGAGAACATGTACGTGCGAGACGGCGTGCTGGTAGGCGAGGTGGAGAGAACTCTGCTGCTGGAGG
GCAATAAACATCACCGCTGTAACTTCAGAACAACTTACAAAGCAAAGAAAGAAGTAGTCCTGCCAGAATA
CCACTTTGTTGACCACCGGATAGAGATCTTGGGGCATGACAAGGACTATAACAATGTGGTTGTGTATGAA
AACGCAGTGGCTCGGCAACAGGCCTCTACCCTGCCAAGCAAGGCGAAG
